>Addgene plasmid #68431 | pU6_(GLuc)_INT[BoBS] | depositor full sequence | sequence record 125558 | Full Sequence
TTACCAATGCTTAATCAGTGAGGCACCTATCTCAGCGATCTGTCTATTTCGTTCATCCATAGTTGCCTGA
CTCCCCGTCGTGTAGATAACTACGATACGGGAGGGCTTACCATCTGGCCCCAGTGCTGCAATGATACCGC
GAGACCCACGCTCACCGGCTCCAGATTTATCAGCAATAAACCAGCCAGCCGGAAGGGCCGAGCGCAGAAG
TGGTCCTGCAACTTTATCCGCCTCCATCCAGTCTATTAATTGTTGCCGGGAAGCTAGAGTAAGTAGTTCG
CCAGTTAATAGTTTGCGCAACGTTGTTGCCATTGCTACAGGCATCGTGGTGTCACGCTCGTCGTTTGGTA
TGGCTTCATTCAGCTCCGGTTCCCAACGATCAAGGCGAGTTACATGATCCCCCATGTTGTGCAAAAAAGC
GGTTAGCTCCTTCGGTCCTCCGATCGTTGTCAGAAGTAAGTTGGCCGCAGTGTTATCACTCATGGTTATG
GCAGCACTGCATAATTCTCTTACTGTCATGCCATCCGTAAGATGCTTTTCTGTGACTGGTGAGTACTCAA
CCAAGTCATTCTGAGAATAGTGTATGCGGCGACCGAGTTGCTCTTGCCCGGCGTCAATACGGGATAATAC
CGCGCCACATAGCAGAACTTTAAAAGTGCTCATCATTGGAAAACGTTCTTCGGGGCGAAAACTCTCAAGG
ATCTTACCGCTGTTGAGATCCAGTTCGATGTAACCCACTCGTGCACCCAACTGATCTTCAGCATCTTTTA
CTTTCACCAGCGTTTCTGGGTGAGCAAAAACAGGAAGGCAAAATGCCGCAAAAAAGGGAATAAGGGCGAC
ACGGAAATGTTGAATACTCATACTCTTCCTTTTTCAATATTATTGAAGCATTTATCAGGGTTATTGTCTC
ATGAGCGGATACATATTTGAATGTATTTAGAAAAATAAACAAATAGGGGTTCCGCGCACATTTCCCCGAA
AAGTGCCACCTGACGTCTAAGAAACCATTATTATCATGACATTAACCTATAAAAATAGGCGTATCACGAG
GCCCTTTCGTCTCGCGCGTTTCGGTGATGACGGTGAAAACCTCTGACACATGCAGCTCCCGGAGACGGTC
ACAGCTTGTCTGTAAGCGGATGCCGGGAGCAGACAAGCCCGTCAGGGCGCGTCAGCGGGTGTTGGCGGGT
GTCGGGGCTGGCTTAACTATGCGGCATCAGAGCAGATTGTACTGAGAGTGCACCATATGCGGTGTGAAAT
ACCGCACAGATGCGTAAGGAGAAAATACCGCATCAGGCGCCATTCGCCATTCAGGCTGCGCAACTGTTGG
GAAGGGCGATCGGTGCGGGCCTCTTCGCTATTACGCCAGCTGGCGAAAGGGGGATGTGCTGCAAGGCGAT
TAAGTTGGGTAACGCCAGGGTTTTCCCAGTCACGACGTTGTAAAACGACGGCCAGTGTTTCCCATGATTC
CTTCATATTTGCATATACGATACAAGGCTGTTAGAGAGATAATTGGAATTAATTTGACTGTAAACACAAA
GATATTAGTACAAAATACGTGACGTAGAAAGTAATAATTTCTTGGGTAGTTTGCAGTTTTAAAATTATGT
TTTAAAATGGACTATCATATGCTTACCGTAACTTGAAAGTATTTCGATTTCTTGGCTTTATATATCTTGT
GGAAAGGACGAAACACCGATCTAGATACGACTCACTATGTTTAAGAGCTATGCTGCGAATACGAGAAGGA
CGGGTCCGGACGCAAGGACGGGTCCGACCGAAAGGACGGGTCCAATGGTGGAAACACCATTGTTGAGTAG
AGTGTGAGTCGGTCGTTGAGTAGAGTGTGAGGCGTCCGTTGAGTAGAGTGTGAGCTCGTATTCGCAGCAT
AGCAAGTTTAAATAAGGCTAGTCCGTTATCAACTTGAAAAAGTGGCACCGAGTCGGTGCTTTTTTTCTTA
ATTAAGTCTAGAGTCGACTGTTTAAACCTGCAGGCATGCAAGCTTGGCGTAATCATGGTCATAGCTGTTT
CCTGTGTGAAATTGTTATCCGCTCACAATTCCACACAACATACGAGCCGGAAGCATAAAGTGTAAAGCCT
GGGGTGCCTAATGAGTGAGCTAACTCACATTAATTGCGTTGCGCTCACTGCCCGCTTTCCAGTCGGGAAA
CCTGTCGTGCCAGCTGCATTAATGAATCGGCCAACGCGCGGGGAGAGGCGGTTTGCGTATTGGGCGCTCT
TCCGCTTCCTCGCTCACTGACTCGCTGCGCTCGGTCGTTCGGCTGCGGCGAGCGGTATCAGCTCACTCAA
AGGCGGTAATACGGTTATCCACAGAATCAGGGGATAACGCAGGAAAGAACATGTGAGCAAAAGGCCAGCA
AAAGGCCAGGAACCGTAAAAAGGCCGCGTTGCTGGCGTTTTTCCATAGGCTCCGCCCCCCTGACGAGCAT
CACAAAAATCGACGCTCAAGTCAGAGGTGGCGAAACCCGACAGGACTATAAAGATACCAGGCGTTTCCCC
CTGGAAGCTCCCTCGTGCGCTCTCCTGTTCCGACCCTGCCGCTTACCGGATACCTGTCCGCCTTTCTCCC
TTCGGGAAGCGTGGCGCTTTCTCATAGCTCACGCTGTAGGTATCTCAGTTCGGTGTAGGTCGTTCGCTCC
AAGCTGGGCTGTGTGCACGAACCCCCCGTTCAGCCCGACCGCTGCGCCTTATCCGGTAACTATCGTCTTG
AGTCCAACCCGGTAAGACACGACTTATCGCCACTGGCAGCAGCCACTGGTAACAGGATTAGCAGAGCGAG
GTATGTAGGCGGTGCTACAGAGTTCTTGAAGTGGTGGCCTAACTACGGCTACACTAGAAGAACAGTATTT
GGTATCTGCGCTCTGCTGAAGCCAGTTACCTTCGGAAAAAGAGTTGGTAGCTCTTGATCCGGCAAACAAA
CCACCGCTGGTAGCGGTGGTTTTTTTGTTTGCAAGCAGCAGATTACGCGCAGAAAAAAAGGATCTCAAGA
AGATCCTTTGATCTTTTCTACGGGGTCTGACGCTCAGTGGAACGAAAACTCACGTTAAGGGATTTTGGTC
ATGAGATTATCAAAAAGGATCTTCACCTAGATCCTTTTAAATTAAAAATGAAGTTTTAAATCAATCTAAA
GTATATATGAGTAAACTTGGTCTGACAG
Features (pLannotate 1.2.2; 13 found; start..end, strand, type, name):
      1..861     -  CDS            AmpR: β-lactamase; bla; confers resistance to ampicillin, carbenicillin, and related antibiotics
    862..966     -  promoter       AmpR promoter: bla
   1061..1096    +  CDS            rop (fragment): Rop protein, which maintains plasmids at low copy number; rop
   1198..1297    +  misc_feature   bom (fragment): basis of mobility region from pBR322
   1303..1457    -  CDS            lacZα (fragment): LacZα fragment of β-galactosidase; lacZ fragment
   1458..1689    +  promoter       U6 promoter: RNA polymerase III promoter for human U6 snRNA
   1885..1949    +  misc_RNA       tracrRNA (fragment): trans-activating CRISPR RNA for the Streptococcus pyogenes CRISPR/Cas9 system
   1986..2005    +  misc_feature   MCS (fragment): pUC18/19 multiple cloning site
   2042..2058    -  protein_bind   lac operator: The lac repressor binds to the lac operator to inhibit transcription in E. coli. This inhibition can be relieved by adding lactose or isopropyl-β-D-thiogalactopyranoside (IPTG). lac repressor encoded by lacI
   2066..2096    -  promoter       lac promoter: promoter for the E. coli lac operon
   2111..2132    -  protein_bind   CAP binding site: CAP binding activates transcription in the presence of cAMP. E. coli catabolite activator protein
   2145..2237    -  CDS            lacI (fragment): lac repressor; lacI; The lac repressor binds to the lac operator to inhibit transcription in E. coli. This inhibition can be relieved by adding lactose or isopropyl-β-D-thiogalactopyranoside (IPTG).
   2420..3008    -  rep_origin     ori: high-copy-number ColE1/pMB1/pBR322/pUC origin of replication
