[The description below was written by a language model from this plasmid's Addgene catalogue record and pLannotate feature annotations shown in this document.]
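Description:
pU6_(GLuc)_INT[BoBS] is a small (about 3.2 kb) mammalian expression plasmid built on the pNEB193 cloning backbone, a pUC-type vector. It is designed for transient, RNA polymerase III-driven expression of a modified CRISPR guide RNA. In E. coli it is propagated at high copy from a ColE1/pUC origin and selected with ampicillin through the β-lactamase gene and its native promoter. The remaining annotated bacterial elements (lacZα fragment, lac promoter and operator, CAP binding site, short rop, bom and lacI fragments, and a remnant of the multiple cloning site) are backbone leftovers that flank the insert. They have no stated role in the construct's function. The plasmid carries no mammalian selection marker or Cas9 gene, so the Cas9 component must be provided from elsewhere.

The payload is a human U6 promoter driving a synthetic sgRNA in the "INT" topology of the CRISPR-Display system, in which an accessory RNA domain is inserted internally within the guide scaffold rather than appended to an end. Here that domain is the "Bunch of Baby Spinach" (BoBS) cassette, an array of Spinach2 aptamers, which are RNA motifs that bind a small-molecule fluorogen and become fluorescent. The feature table shows a gap between the U6 promoter and an annotated fragment of the Streptococcus pyogenes tracrRNA scaffold. This is consistent with the spacer, the first part of the scaffold and the unannotated BoBS insert lying there, although the table does not mark them explicitly. The spacer targets a site in a Gaussia luciferase (GLuc) reporter. The construct is used to test whether a Cas9 complex can carry a structured, functional RNA cargo to a defined DNA locus in mammalian cells.
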