Addgene plasmid #68431: pU6_(GLuc)_INT[BoBS]
Purpose: Transient expression in mammalian cells of an "INT" construct_bearing the "Bunch of Baby Spinach" (or "BoBS") construct, targeting the GLuc reporter. U6 promoter
Depositing lab: John Rinn. Depositing organization: Harvard University. Publication: Multiplexable, locus-specific targeting of long RNAs with CRISPR-Display. Shechner DM, Hacisuleyman E, Younger ST, Rinn JL. Nat Methods. 2015 Jul;12(7):664-70. doi: 10.1038/nmeth.3433. Epub 2015 Jun 1. PubMed 26030444.
Backbone
  Vector backbone: pNEB193
  Backbone manufacturer: NEB
  Vector type: Mammalian Expression, CRISPR, Synthetic Biology
Growth in bacteria
  Bacterial resistance: Ampicillin, 100 μg/mL
  Growth temperature: 37°C
  Growth strain: DH5alpha
  Copy number: High Copy
Gene/Insert
  Gene/Insert name: INT construct_bearing the "Bunch of Baby Spinach" (or "BoBS") construct
  gRNA/shRNA sequence: gRNA: GATCTAGATACGACTCACTAT
  Species: Synthetic
  Promoter: human U6
  Cloning method: Restriction Enzyme; 5′ cloning site Unknown (unknown if destroyed); 3′ cloning site Unknown (unknown if destroyed)
  Sequencing primers: 5′ LKO.1 5; 3′ M13R
Terms and licenses: Academic/Nonprofit Terms; Industry Terms: Not Available to Industry
Depositor comments: sgRNA targets the (ATCTAGATACGACTCACTAT) sequence in the Gluc reporter. Contains an internal "accessory domain," comprising a casette of "Spinach2" aptamers termed "Bunch of Baby Spinach," or "BoBS."
How to cite: pU6_(GLuc)_INT[BoBS] was a gift from John Rinn (Addgene plasmid # 68431 ; http://n2t.net/addgene:68431 ; RRID:Addgene_68431)
