>Addgene plasmid #68431 | pU6_(GLuc)_INT[BoBS] | addgene partial sequence | sequence record 124638 | LKO1_5 5'-GACTATCATATGCTTACCGT-3'
ATTTCTTGGCTTTATATATCTTGTGGAAAGGACGAAACACCGATCTAGATACGACTCACTATGTTTAAGA
GCTATGCTGCGAATACGAGAAGGACGGGTCCGGACGCAAGGACGGGTCCGACCGAAAGGACGGGTCCAAT
GGTGGAAACACCATTGTTGAGTAGAGTGTGAGTCGGTCGTTGAGTAGAGTGTGAGGCGTCCGTTGAGTAG
AGTGTGAGCTCGTATTCGCAGCATAGCAAGTTTAAATAAGGCTAGTCCGTTATCAACTTGAAAAAGTGGC
ACCGAGTCGGTGCTTTTTTTCTTAATTAAGTCTAGAGTCGACTGTTTAAACCTGCAGGCATGCAAGCTTG
GCGTAATCATGGTCATAGCTGTTTCCTGTGTGAAATTGTTATCCGCTCACAATTCCACACAACATACGAG
CCGGAAGCATAAAGTGTAAAGCCTGGGGTGCCTAATGAGTGAGCTAACTCACATTAATTGCGTTGCGCTC
ACTGCCCGCTTTCCAGTCGGGAAACCTGTCGTGCCAGCTGCATTAATGAATCGGCCAACGCGCGGGGAGA
GGCGGTTTGCGTATTGGGCGCTCTTCCGCTTCCTCGCTCACTGACTCGCTGCGCTCGGTCGTTCGGCTGC
GGCGAGCGGTATCAGCTCACTCAAAGGCGGTAATACGGTTATCCACAGAATCAGGGGATAACGCAGGAAA
GAACATGTGAGCAAAAGGCCAGCAAAAGGCCAGGAACCGTAAAAAGGCCGCGTTGCTGGCGTTTTTCCAT
AGGCTCCGCCCCCCTGACGAGCATCACAAAAATCGACGCTCAAGTCAGAGGTGGCGAAACCCGACAGGAC
TATAAAGATACCAGGCGTTTCCCCCTGGAAGCTCCCTCGTGCGCTCTCCTGTTCCGACCCTGCCGCTTAC
CGGATACCTGTCCGCCTTTCTCCCTTCGGGAAGCGTGGCGCTTTCTCATAGCTCACGCTGTAGGTATCTC
AGTTCGGTGTAGGTCGTTCGCTCCAAGCT
