>Addgene plasmid #68431 | pU6_(GLuc)_INT[BoBS] | addgene partial sequence | sequence record 124639 | M13-Rev 5'-CAGGAAACAGCTATGACC-3'
CCTGCAGGTTTAAACAGTCGACTCTAGACTTAATTAAGAAAAAAAGCACCGACTCGGTGCCACTTTTTCA
AGTTGATAACGGACTAGCCTTATTTAAACTTGCTATGCTGCGAATACGAGCTCACACTCTACTCAACGGA
CGCCTCACACTCTACTCAACGACCGACTCACACTCTACTCAACAATGGTGTTTCCACCATTGGACCCGTC
CTTTCGGTCGGACCCGTCCTTGCGTCCGGACCCGTCCTTCTCGTATTCGCAGCATAGCTCTTAAACATAG
TGAGTCGTATCTAGATCGGTGTTTCGTCCTTTCCACAAGATATATAAAGCCAAGAAATCGAAATACTTTC
AAGTTACGGTAAGCATATGATAGTCCATTTTAAAACATAATTTTAAAACTGCAAACTACCCAAGAAATTA
TTACTTTCTACGTCACGTATTTTGTACTAATATCTTTGTGTTTACAGTCAAATTAATTCCAATTATCTCT
CTAACAGCCTTGTATCGTATATGCAAATATGAAGGAATCATGGGAAACACTGGCCGTCGTTTTACAACGT
CGTGACTGGGAAAACCCTGGCGTTACCCAACTTAATCGCCTTGCAGCACATCCCCCTTTCGCCAGCTGGC
GTAATAGCGAAGAGGCCCGCACCGATCGCCCTTCCCAACAGTTGCGCAGCCTGAATGGCGAATGGCGCCT
GATGCGGTATTTTCTCCTTACGCATCTGTGCGGTATTTCACACCGCATATGGTGCACTCTCAGTACAATC
TGCTCTGATGCCGCATAGTTAAGCCAGCCCCGACACCCGCCAACACCCGCTGACGCGCCCTGACGGGCTT
GTCTGCTCCCGGCATCCGCTTACAGACAAGCTGTGACCGTCTCCGGGAGCTGCATGTGTCAGAGGTTTTC
ACCGTCATCACCGAAACGCGCGAGACGAAAGGGCCTCGTGATACGCCTATTTTTATAGGTTAATGTCATG
ATAATAATGGTTTCTTAGACGTCAGGTGGCACTTTTCGGGGAAATGTGCGCG
